Addgene plasmid #160986: pGST-POLA1-N1-2A
Purpose: Express a fragment of mouse Pola1 protein
Depositing lab: Zhiguo Zhang. Depositing organization: Columbia University. Publication: DNA polymerase alpha interacts with H3-H4 and facilitates the transfer of parental histones to lagging strands. Li Z, Hua X, Serra-Cardona A, Xu X, Gan S, Zhou H, Yang WS, Chen CL, Xu RM, Zhang Z. Sci Adv. 2020 Aug 26;6(35):eabb5820. doi: 10.1126/sciadv.abb5820. eCollection 2020 Aug. PubMed 32923642.
Backbone
  Vector backbone: pGST-parallel
  Vector type: Bacterial Expression
Growth in bacteria
  Bacterial resistance: Ampicillin, 100 μg/mL
  Growth temperature: 37°C
  Growth strain: DH5alpha
  Copy number: High Copy
Gene/Insert
  Gene/Insert name: POLA1
  Species: M. musculus (mouse)
  Insert size (bp): 330
  Mutation: W84A/D88A
  Entrez Gene: Pola1 (a.k.a. AW321876, Pola)
  Tag / fusion protein: GST (N terminal on backbone)
  Cloning method: Restriction Enzyme; 5′ cloning site Unknown (unknown if destroyed)
Terms and licenses: Academic/Nonprofit Terms; Industry Terms: Not Available to Industry
How to cite: pGST-POLA1-N1-2A was a gift from Zhiguo Zhang (Addgene plasmid # 160986 ; http://n2t.net/addgene:160986 ; RRID:Addgene_160986)
