[The description below was written by a language model from this plasmid's Addgene catalogue record and pLannotate feature annotations shown in this document.]
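Description:
pGST-POLA1-N1-2A is a bacterial expression plasmid built on the pGST-parallel backbone for producing a short fragment of mouse DNA polymerase alpha catalytic subunit (Pola1) as a GST fusion in E. coli. It is about 5.4 kb, replicates from a high-copy ColE1/pUC-type origin and is selected with ampicillin through the β-lactamase (AmpR) gene. The annotation also picks up small fragments of an RSF origin, the pBR322 bom region and rop. These look like backbone remnants rather than functional elements.

The expression cassette is driven by the tac promoter, a strong trp/lac hybrid, followed by a lac operator. A plasmid-borne lacI gene with its own promoter supplies lac repressor, so transcription stays repressed until it is induced with IPTG. The open reading frame begins with Schistosoma japonicum glutathione S-transferase, followed by a TEV protease recognition site and then the 330 bp Pola1 fragment. This allows the fusion to be captured on glutathione resin and the tag to be cleaved off with TEV protease if desired. A lac promoter/operator and lacZα segment lies downstream of lacI, which is typical of this vector family and is not part of the payload.

The insert carries two alanine substitutions, W84A and D88A, which the "2A" in the name presumably denotes. The associated publication concerns the interaction of DNA polymerase alpha with histones H3-H4 and the transfer of parental histones to lagging strands. The construct is therefore plausibly a mutant counterpart to a wild-type fragment for in vitro binding assays such as GST pull-downs, but the record does not state the effect of the mutations. The cloning sites used are also not recorded.
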