Features (pLannotate 1.2.2; 19 found; start..end, strand, type, name):
     48..181     +  rep_origin     RSF ori (fragment): Plasmids containing the RSF 1030 origin of replication can be propagated in E. coli cells that contain additional plasmids with compatible origins.
    186..237     -  misc_feature   bom (fragment): basis of mobility region from pBR322
    244..321     +  promoter       lacI promoter: lacI
    322..1404    +  CDS            lacI: lac repressor; lacI; The lac repressor binds to the lac operator to inhibit transcription in E. coli. This inhibition can be relieved by adding lactose or isopropyl-β-D-thiogalactopyranoside (IPTG).
   1417..1438    +  protein_bind   CAP binding site: CAP binding activates transcription in the presence of cAMP. E. coli catabolite activator protein
   1453..1483    +  promoter       lac promoter: promoter for the E. coli lac operon
   1491..1507    +  protein_bind   lac operator: The lac repressor binds to the lac operator to inhibit transcription in E. coli. This inhibition can be relieved by adding lactose or isopropyl-β-D-thiogalactopyranoside (IPTG). lac repressor encoded by lacI
   1527..1700    +  CDS            lacZα: LacZα fragment of β-galactosidase; lacZ fragment
   1964..2080    -  CDS            yciV (fragment): RNAAM_ECOLI - Also known as trpH From Escherichia coli (strain K12).
   2156..2184    +  promoter       tac promoter: strong E. coli promoter; hybrid between the trp and lac UV5 promoters
   2192..2208    +  protein_bind   lac operator: The lac repressor binds to the lac operator to inhibit transcription in E. coli. This inhibition can be relieved by adding lactose or isopropyl-β-D-thiogalactopyranoside (IPTG). lac repressor encoded by lacI
   2231..2884    +  CDS            GST26_SCHJA: Experimental evidence at protein level: Swiss-Prot protein existence level 1. GST isoenzymes appear to play a central role in the parasite detoxification system. Other functions are also suspected including a role in increasing the solubility of haematin in the parasite gut. From Schistosoma japonicum (Blood fluke).
   2897..2917    +  CDS            TEV site: tobacco etch virus (TEV) protease recognition and cleavage site
   2924..3253    +  CDS            Pola1 (fragment): DPOLA_MOUSE - Also known as Pola. Experimental evidence at protein level: Swiss-Prot protein existence level 1. Catalytic subunit of the DNA polymerase alpha complex (also known as the alpha DNA polymerase-primase complex) which plays an essential role in the initiation of DNA synthesis (PubMed:8253737, PubMed:8026492). During the S phase of the cell cycle, the DNA polymerase alpha complex (composed of a catalytic subunit POLA1, a regulatory subunit POLA2 and two primase subunits PRIM1 and PRIM2) is recruited to DNA at the replicative forks via direct interactions with MCM10 and WDHD1. The pri
   3360..3399    +  CDS            rop (fragment): Rop protein, which maintains plasmids at low copy number; rop
   3501..3541    +  misc_feature   bom (fragment): basis of mobility region from pBR322
   3646..3750    +  promoter       AmpR promoter: bla
   3751..4611    +  CDS            AmpR: β-lactamase; bla; confers resistance to ampicillin, carbenicillin, and related antibiotics
   4782..5370    +  rep_origin     ori: high-copy-number ColE1/pMB1/pBR322/pUC origin of replication
>Addgene plasmid #160986 | pGST-POLA1-N1-2A | addgene full sequence | sequence record 318093 | Addgene NGS Result
AACGCCAGCAACGCGGCCTTTTTACGGTTCCTGGCCTTTTGCTGGCCTTTTGCTCACATGTTCTTTCCTG
CGTTATCCCCTGATTCTGTGGATAACCGTATTACCGCCTTTGAGTGAGCTGATACCGCTCGCCGCAGCCG
AACGACCGAGCGCAGCGAGTCAGTGAGCGAGGAAGCGGAAGAGCGCCTGATGCGGTATTTTCTCCTTACG
CATCTGTGCGGTATTTCACACCGCATAAATTCCGACACCATCGAATGGCGCAAAACCTTTCGCGGTATGG
CATGATAGCGCCCGGAAGAGAGTCAATTCAGGGTGGTGAATGTGAAACCAGTAACGTTATACGATGTCGC
AGAGTATGCCGGTGTCTCTTATCAGACCGTTTCCCGCGTGGTGAACCAGGCCAGCCACGTTTCTGCGAAA
ACGCGGGAAAAAGTGGAAGCGGCGATGGCGGAGCTGAATTACATTCCCAACCGCGTGGCACAACAACTGG
CGGGCAAACAGTCGTTGCTGATTGGCGTTGCCACCTCCAGTCTGGCCCTGCACGCGCCGTCGCAAATTGT
CGCGGCGATTAAATCTCGCGCCGATCAACTGGGTGCCAGCGTGGTGGTGTCGATGGTAGAACGAAGCGGC
GTCGAAGCCTGTAAAGCGGCGGTGCACAATCTTCTCGCGCAACGCGTCAGTGGGCTGATCATTAACTATC
CGCTGGATGACCAGGATGCCATTGCTGTGGAAGCTGCCTGCACTAATGTTCCGGCGTTATTTCTTGATGT
CTCTGACCAGACACCCATCAACAGTATTATTTTCTCCCATGAAGACGGTACGCGACTGGGCGTGGAGCAT
CTGGTCGCATTGGGTCACCAGCAAATCGCGCTGTTAGCGGGCCCATTAAGTTCTGTCTCGGCGCGTCTGC
GTCTGGCTGGCTGGCATAAATATCTCACTCGCAATCAAATTCAGCCGATAGCGGAACGGGAAGGCGACTG
GAGTGCCATGTCCGGTTTTCAACAAACCATGCAAATGCTGAATGAGGGCATCGTTCCCACTGCGATGCTG
GTTGCCAACGATCAGATGGCGCTGGGCGCAATGCGCGCCATTACCGAGTCCGGGCTGCGCGTTGGTGCGG
ATATCTCGGTAGTGGGATACGACGATACCGAAGACAGCTCATGTTATATCCCGCCGTTAACCACCATCAA
ACAGGATTTTCGCCTGCTGGGGCAAACCAGCGTGGACCGCTTGCTGCAACTCTCTCAGGGCCAGGCGGTG
AAGGGCAATCAGCTGTTGCCCGTCTCACTGGTGAAAAGAAAAACCACCCTGGCGCCCAATACGCAAACCG
CCTCTCCCCGCGCGTTGGCCGATTCATTAATGCAGCTGGCACGACAGGTTTCCCGACTGGAAAGCGGGCA
GTGAGCGCAACGCAATTAATGTAAGTTAGCTCACTCATTAGGCACCCCAGGCTTTACACTTTATGCTTCC
GGCTCGTATGTTGTGTGGAATTGTGAGCGGATAACAATTTCACACAGGAAACAGCTATGACCATGATTAC
GGATTCACTGGCCGTCGTTTTACAACGTCGTGACTGGGAAAACCCTGGCGTTACCCAACTTAATCGCCTT
GCAGCACATCCCCCTTTCGCCAGCTGGCGTAATAGCGAAGAGGCCCGCACCGATCGCCCTTCCCAACAGT
TGCGCAGCCTGAATGGCGAATGGCGCTTTGCCTGGTTTCCGGCACCAGAAGCGGTGCCGGAAAGCTGGCT
GGAGTGCGATCTTCCTGAGGCCGATACTGTCGTCGTCCCCTCAAACTGGCAGATGCACGGTTACGATGCG
CCCATCTACACCAACGTGACCTATCCCATTACGGTCAATCCGCCGTTTGTTCCCACGGAGAATCCGACGG
GTTGTTACTCGCTCACATTTAATGTTGATGAAAGCTGGCTACAGGAAGGCCAGACGCGAATTATTTTTGA
TGGCGTTGGAATTAGCTTATCGACTGCACGGTGCACCAATGCTTCTGGCGTCAGGCAGCCATCGGAAGCT
GTGGTATGGCTGTGCAGGTCGTAAATCACTGCATAATTCGTGTCGCTCAAGGCGCACTCCCGTTCTGGAT
AATGTTTTTTGCGCCGACATCATAACGGTTCTGGCAAATATTCTGAAATGAGCTGTTGACAATTAATCAT
CGGCTCGTATAATGTGTGGAATTGTGAGCGGATAACAATTTCACACAGGAAACAGTATTCATGTCCCCTA
TACTAGGTTATTGGAAAATTAAGGGCCTTGTGCAACCCACTCGACTTCTTTTGGAATATCTTGAAGAAAA
ATATGAAGAGCATTTGTATGAGCGCGATGAAGGTGATAAATGGCGAAACAAAAAGTTTGAATTGGGTTTG
GAGTTTCCCAATCTTCCTTATTATATTGATGGTGATGTTAAATTAACACAGTCTATGGCCATCATACGTT
ATATAGCTGACAAGCACAACATGTTGGGTGGTTGTCCAAAAGAGCGTGCAGAGATTTCAATGCTTGAAGG
AGCGGTTTTGGATATTAGATACGGTGTTTCGAGAATTGCATATAGTAAAGACTTTGAAACTCTCAAAGTT
GATTTTCTTAGCAAGCTACCTGAAATGCTGAAAATGTTCGAAGATCGTTTATGTCATAAAACATATTTAA
ATGGTGATCATGTAACCCATCCTGACTTCATGTTGTATGACGCTCTTGATGTTGTTTTATACATGGACCC
AATGTGCCTGGATGCGTTCCCAAAATTAGTTTGTTTTAAAAAACGTATTGAAGCTATCCCACAAATTGAT
AAGTACTTGAAATCCAGCAAGTATATAGCATGGCCTTTGCAGGGCTGGCAAGCCACGTTTGGTGGTGGCG
ACCATCCTCCAAAAATCGATACGACCGAAAACCTGTATTTTCAGGGCGCCATGATGGCGCCCATGCACGA
AGAGGACTGTAAACTGGAGGCAAGCGCTGTGTCAGATTCAGGGAGTTTTGCAGCTTCCCGAGCTCGGCGA
GAAAAGAAATCAAAGAAAGGACGTCAAGAAGCTTTAGAGAGACTGAAAAAGGCTAAAGCTGGGGAGAAGT
ATAAATACGAAGTTGAGGACCTCACAAGTGTTTATGAAGAAGTTGATGAAGAGCAGTATTCGAAACTGGT
TCAGGCCCGTCAGGATGATGACGCGATTGTGGATGCCGATGGGATAGGCTATGTGGAAGATGGCAGAGAG
ATTTTTGATGATGACCTTGAGGATGATGCACTTTGAGATCCGGAATTCAAAGGCCTACGTCGACGAGCTC
AACTAGTGCGGCCGCTTTCGAATCTAGAGCCTGCAGTCTCGAGCGGCCGCATCGTGACTGACTGACGATC
TGCCTCGCGCGTTTCGGTGATGACGGTGAAAACCTCTGACACATGCAGCTCCCGGAGACGGTCACAGCTT
GTCTGTAAGCGGATGCCGGGAGCAGACAAGCCCGTCAGGGCGCGTCAGCGGGTGTTGGCGGGTGTCGGGG
CGCAGCCATGACCCAGTCACGTAGCGATAGCGGAGTGTATAATTCTTGAAGACGAAAGGGCCTCGTGATA
CGCCTATTTTTATAGGTTAATGTCATGATAATAATGGTTTCTTAGACGTCAGGTGGCACTTTTCGGGGAA
ATGTGCGCGGAACCCCTATTTGTTTATTTTTCTAAATACATTCAAATATGTATCCGCTCATGAGACAATA
ACCCTGATAAATGCTTCAATAATATTGAAAAAGGAAGAGTATGAGTATTCAACATTTCCGTGTCGCCCTT
ATTCCCTTTTTTGCGGCATTTTGCCTTCCTGTTTTTGCTCACCCAGAAACGCTGGTGAAAGTAAAAGATG
CTGAAGATCAGTTGGGTGCACGAGTGGGTTACATCGAACTGGATCTCAACAGCGGTAAGATCCTTGAGAG
TTTTCGCCCCGAAGAACGTTTTCCAATGATGAGCACTTTTAAAGTTCTGCTATGTGGCGCGGTATTATCC
CGTGTTGACGCCGGGCAAGAGCAACTCGGTCGCCGCATACACTATTCTCAGAATGACTTGGTTGAGTACT
CACCAGTCACAGAAAAGCATCTTACGGATGGCATGACAGTAAGAGAATTATGCAGTGCTGCCATAACCAT
GAGTGATAACACTGCGGCCAACTTACTTCTGACAACGATCGGAGGACCGAAGGAGCTAACCGCTTTTTTG
CACAACATGGGGGATCATGTAACTCGCCTTGATCGTTGGGAACCGGAGCTGAATGAAGCCATACCAAACG
ACGAGCGTGACACCACGATGCCTGCAGCAATGGCAACAACGTTGCGCAAACTATTAACTGGCGAACTACT
TACTCTAGCTTCCCGGCAACAATTAATAGACTGGATGGAGGCGGATAAAGTTGCAGGACCACTTCTGCGC
TCGGCCCTTCCGGCTGGCTGGTTTATTGCTGATAAATCTGGAGCCGGTGAGCGTGGGTCTCGCGGTATCA
TTGCAGCACTGGGGCCAGATGGTAAGCCCTCCCGTATCGTAGTTATCTACACGACGGGGAGTCAGGCAAC
TATGGATGAACGAAATAGACAGATCGCTGAGATAGGTGCCTCACTGATTAAGCATTGGTAACTGTCAGAC
CAAGTTTACTCATATATACTTTAGATTGATTTAAAACTTCATTTTTAATTTAAAAGGATCTAGGTGAAGA
TCCTTTTTGATAATCTCATGACCAAAATCCCTTAACGTGAGTTTTCGTTCCACTGAGCGTCAGACCCCGT
AGAAAAGATCAAAGGATCTTCTTGAGATCCTTTTTTTCTGCGCGTAATCTGCTGCTTGCAAACAAAAAAA
CCACCGCTACCAGCGGTGGTTTGTTTGCCGGATCAAGAGCTACCAACTCTTTTTCCGAAGGTAACTGGCT
TCAGCAGAGCGCAGATACCAAATACTGTCCTTCTAGTGTAGCCGTAGTTAGGCCACCACTTCAAGAACTC
TGTAGCACCGCCTACATACCTCGCTCTGCTAATCCTGTTACCAGTGGCTGCTGCCAGTGGCGATAAGTCG
TGTCTTACCGGGTTGGACTCAAGACGATAGTTACCGGATAAGGCGCAGCGGTCGGGCTGAACGGGGGGTT
CGTGCACACAGCCCAGCTTGGAGCGAACGACCTACACCGAACTGAGATACCTACAGCGTGAGCTATGAGA
AAGCGCCACGCTTCCCGAAGGGAGAAAGGCGGACAGGTATCCGGTAAGCGGCAGGGTCGGAACAGGAGAG
CGCACGAGGGAGCTTCCAGGGGGAAACGCCTGGTATCTTTATAGTCCTGTCGGGTTTCGCCACCTCTGAC
TTGAGCGTCGATTTTTGTGATGCTCGTCAGGGGGGCGGAGCCTATGGAAA
