>Addgene plasmid #160986 | pGST-POLA1-N1-2A | depositor partial sequence | sequence record 311894 | pGST-POLA1-N1-2A sequence 1070 bps
NNNNNNNNNNNNNCNTTNGGNGGTGGCGACCNTCCTCCNAAAATCGATACGACCGAAAACCTGTATTTTC
AGGGCGCCATGATGGCGCCCATGCACGAAGAGGACTGTAAACTGGAGGCAAGCGCTGTGTCAGATTCAGG
GAGTTTTGCAGCTTCCCGAGCTCGGCGAGAAAAGAAATCAAAGAAAGGACGTCAAGAAGCTTTAGAGAGA
CTGAAAAAGGCTAAAGCTGGGGAGAAGTATAAATACGAAGTTGAGGACCTCACAAGTGTTTATGAAGAAG
TTGATGAAGAGCAGTATTCGAAACTGGTTCAGGCCCGTCAGGATGATGACGCGATTGTGGATGCCGATGG
GATAGGCTATGTGGAAGATGGCAGAGAGATTTTTGATGATGACCTTGAGGATGATGCACTTTGAGATCCG
GAATTCAAAGGCCTACGTCGACGAGCTCAACTAGTGCGGCCGCTTTCGAATCTAGAGCCTGCAGTCTCGA
GCGGCCGCATCGTGACTGACTGACGATCTGCCTCGCGCGTTTCGGTGATGACGGTGAAAACCTCTGACAC
ATGCAGCTCCCGGAGACGGTCACAGCTTGTCTGTAAGCGGATGCCGGGAGCAGACAAGCCCGTCAGGGCG
CGTCAGCGGGTGTTGGCGGGTGTCGGGGCGCAGCCATGACCCAGTCACGTAGCGATAGCGGAGTGTATAA
TTCTTGAAGACGAAAGGGCCTCGTGATACGCCTATTTTTATAGGTTAATGTCATGATAATAATGGTTTCT
TAGACGTCAGGTGGCACTTTTCGGGGAAATGTGCGCGGAACCCCTATTTGTTTATTTTTCTAAATACATT
CAAATATGTATCCGCTCATGAGACAATAACCCTGATAAATGCTTCAATAATATTGAAAAAGGAAGAGTAT
GAGTATTCAACATTTCCGTGTCGCCCTTATTCCCTTTTTTGCGGCATTTTGCCTTCCTGTTTTTGCTCAC
CCAGAAACGCTGGTGAAAGTAAAAGATGCTGAAGATCAGTTGGTGCCCACGAGTGGGTTACATCGAACTG
GATCTCAACAGCGGNAAGAA
